>Addgene plasmid #155148 | pBEL1647 | addgene full sequence | sequence record 309864 | Addgene NGS Result
GAAGAAACCAATTGTCCATATTGCATCAGACATTGCCGTCACTGCGTCTTTTACTGGCTCTTCTCGCTAA
CCAAACCGGTAACCCCGCTTATTAAAAGCATTCTGTAACAAAGCGGGACCAAAGCCATGACAAAAACGCG
TAACAAAAGTGTCTATAATCACGGCAGAAAAGTCCACATTGATTATTTGCACGGCGTCACACTTTGCTAT
GCCATAGCATTTTTATCCATAAGATTAGCGGATCCTACCTGACGCTTTTTATCGCAACTCTCTACTGTTT
CTCCATACCCGTTTTTTTGGGCTAGCCGAAGGGTGAATTATGGAGCAGTCTGTGGCGAATTTAGTCGATA
TGCGCGATGTCAGTTTTACGCGTGGCAATCGCTGCATCTTCGATAATATTTCCCTGACCGTGCCGCGAGG
GAAGATCACGGCGATCATGGGGCCATCGGGCATCGGTAAAACGACGCTACTCCGTCTGATTGGCGGGCAA
ATCGCACCAGATCATGGTGAGATCCTTTTCGATGGTGAGAATATTCCGGCGATGTCTCGTTCGCGCCTGT
ATACAGTGCGCAAACGGATGAGCATGTTATTTCAGTCCGGGGCGTTGTTCACTGATATGAACGTATTTGA
CAACGTCGCCTATCCACTGCGCGAACATACCCAACTTCCCGCGCCATTGTTGCATAGTACGGTGATGATG
AAGCTGGAGGCCGTGGGGCTGCGTGGAGCGGCTAAACTAATGCCTTCTGAACTTTCCGGTGGGATGGCGC
GGCGTGCAGCGCTGGCGCGTGCGATTGCGCTGGAGCCGGATCTCATCATGTTTGATGAACCTTTTGTTGG
GCAAGATCCCATCACCATGGGCGTACTGGTGAAGCTGATTTCTGAGCTGAACAGCGCGCTGGGCGTGACT
TGTGTGGTGGTTTCTCACGATGTGCCGGAAGTGTTAAGTATTGCGGATCACGCCTGGATCCTGGCGGACA
AAAAAATTGTCGCTCATGGCAGTGCCCAGGCGTTGCAGGCGAATCCTGATCCGCGCGTACGTCAGTTTCT
GGACGGGTAAGGTACCAAATTCCAGAAAAGAGACGCTGAAAAGCGTCTTTTTTCGTTTTGGTCCTGGTCT
GAGGAATGGTTGTAAGCTTGGCTGTTTTGGCGGATGAGAGAAGATTTTCAGCCTGATACAGATTAAATCA
GAACGCAGAAGCGGTCTGATAAAACAGAATTTGCCTGGCGGCAGTAGCGCGGTGGTCCCACCTGACCCCA
TGCCGAACTCAGAAGTGAAACGCCGTAGCGCCGATGGTAGTGTGGGGTCTCCCCATGCGAGAGTAGGGAA
CTGCCAGGCATCAAATAAAACGAAAGGCTCAGTCGAAAGACTGGGCCTTTCGTTTTATCTGTTGTTTGTC
GGTGAACGCTCTCCTGAGTAGGACAAATCCGCCGGGAGCGGATTTGAACGTTGCGAAGCAACGGCCCGGA
GGGTGGCGGGCAGGACGCCCGCCATAAACTGCCAGGCATCAAATTAAGCAGAAGGCCATCCTGACGGATG
GCCTTTTTGCGTTTCTACAAACTCTTTTGTTTATTTTTCTAAATACATTCAAATATGTATCCGCTCATGA
GACAATAACCCTGATAAATGCTTCAATAATATTGAAAAAGGAAGAGTATGAGTATTCAACATTTCCGTGT
CGCCCTTATTCCCTTTTTTGCGGCATTTTGCCTTCCTGTTTTTGCTCACCCAGAAACGCTGGTGAAAGTA
AAAGATGCTGAAGATCAGTTGGGTGCACGAGTGGGTTACATCGAACTGGATCTCAACAGCGGTAAGATCC
TTGAGAGTTTTCGCCCCGAAGAACGTTTTCCAATGATGAGCACTTTTAAAGTTCTGCTATGTGGCGCGGT
ATTATCCCGTGTTGACGCCGGGCAAGAGCAACTCGGTCGCCGCATACACTATTCTCAGAATGACTTGGTT
GAGTACTCACCAGTCACAGAAAAGCATCTTACGGATGGCATGACAGTAAGAGAATTATGCAGTGCTGCCA
TAACCATGAGTGATAACACTGCGGCCAACTTACTTCTGACAACGATCGGAGGACCGAAGGAGCTAACCGC
TTTTTTGCACAACATGGGGGATCATGTAACTCGCCTTGATCGTTGGGAACCGGAGCTGAATGAAGCCATA
CCAAACGACGAGCGTGACACCACGATGCCTGCAGCAATGGCAACAACGTTGCGCAAACTATTAACTGGCG
AACTACTTACTCTAGCTTCCCGGCAACAATTAATAGACTGGATGGAGGCGGATAAAGTTGCAGGACCACT
TCTGCGCTCGGCCCTTCCGGCTGGCTGGTTTATTGCTGATAAATCTGGAGCCGGTGAGCGTGGGTCTCGC
GGTATCATTGCAGCACTGGGGCCAGATGGTAAGCCCTCCCGTATCGTAGTTATCTACACGACGGGGAGTC
AGGCAACTATGGATGAACGAAATAGACAGATCGCTGAGATAGGTGCCTCACTGATTAAGCATTGGTAACT
GTCAGACCAAGTTTACTCATATATACTTTAGATTGATT
[125 nt withheld, positions 2559-2683]
C
[141 nt withheld, positions 2685-2825]
CCTTTGACGTTGGAGTCCACGTTCTTT
[37 nt withheld, positions 2853-2889]
ACCCTATCTCGGGCTATTCTTTTGATTTATAAGGGATTTTGCCGATTTCGGCCTATTGGTTAAAAAATGA
GCTGATTTAACAAAAATTTAACGCGAATTTTAACAAAATATTAACGTTTACAATTTAAAAGGATCTAGGT
GAAGATCCTTTTTGATAATCTCATGACCAAAATCCCTTAACGTGAGTTTTCGTTCCACTGAGCGTCAGAC
CCCGTAGAAAAGATCAAAGGATCTTCTTGAGATCCTTTTTTTCTGCGCGTAATCTGCTGCTTGCAAACAA
AAAAACCACCGCTACCAGCGGTGGTTTGTTTGCCGGATCAAGAGCTACCAACTCTTTTTCCGAAGGTAAC
TGGCTCAGCAGAGCGCAGATACCAAATACTGTCCTTCTAGTGTAGCCGTAGTTAGGCCACCACTTCAAGA
ACTCTGTAGCACCGCCTACATACCTCGCTCTGCTAATCCTGTTACCAGTGGCTGCTGCCAGTGGCGATAA
GTCGTGTCTTACCGGGTTGGACTCAAGACGATAGTTACCGGATAAGGCGCAGCGGTCGGGCTGAACGGGG
GGTTCGTGCACACAGCCCAGCTTGGAGCGAACGACCTACACCGAACTGAGATACCTACAGCGTGAGCTAT
GAGAAAGCGCCACGCTTCCCGAAGGGAGAAAGGCGGACAGGTATCCGGTAAGCGGCAGGGTCGGAACAGG
AGAGCGCACGAGGGAGCTTCCAGGGGGAAACGCCTGGTATCTTTATAGTCCTGTCGGGTTTCGCCACCTC
TGACTTGAGCGTCGATTTTTGTGATGCTCGTCAGGGGGGCGGAGCCTATGGAAAAACGCCAGCAACGCGG
CCTTTTTACGGTTCCTGGCCTTTTGCTGGCCTTTTGCTCACATGTTCTTTCCTGCGTTATCCCCTGATTC
TGTGGATAACCGTATTACCGCCTTTGAGTGAGCTGATACCGCTCGCCGCAGCCGAACGACCGAGCGCAGC
GAGTCAGTGAGCGAGGAAGCGGAAGAGCGCCTGATGCGGTATTTTCTCCTTACGCATCTGTGCGGTATTT
CACACCGCATAGGGTCATGGCTGCGCCCCGACACCCGCCAACACCCGCTGACGCGCCCTGACGGGCTTGT
CTGCTCCCGGCATCCGCTTACAGACAAGCTGTGACCGTCTCCGGGAGCTGCATGTGTCAGAGGTTTTCAC
CGTCATCACCGAAACGCGCGAGGCAGAAGGAGATGGCGCCCAACAGTCCCCCGGCCACGGGGCCTGCCAC
CATACCCACGCCGAAACAAGCGCTCATGAGCCCGAAGTGGCGAGCCCGATCTTCCCCATCGGTGATGTCG
GCGATATAGGCGCCAGCAACCGCACCTGTGGCGCCGGTGATGCCGGCCACGATGCGTCCGGCGTAGAGGA
TCTGCTCATGTTTGACAGCTTATCATCGATGCATAATGTGCCTGTCAAATGGACGAAGCAGGGATTCTGC
AAACCCTATGCTACTCCGTCAAGCCGTCAATTGTCTGATTCGTTACCAATTATGACAACTTGACGGCTAC
ATCATTCACTTTTTCTTCACAACCGGCACGGAACTCGCTCGGGCTGGCCCCGGTGCATTTTTTAAATACC
CGCGAGAAATAGAGTTGATCGTCAAAACCAACATTGCGACCGACGGTGGCGATAGGCATCCGGGTGGTGC
TCAAAAGCAGCTTCGCCTGGCTGATACGTTGGTCCTCGCGCCAGCTTAAGACGCTAATCCCTAACTGCTG
GCGGAAAAGATGTGACAGACGCGACGGCGACAAGCAAACATGCTGTGCGACGCTGGCGATATCAAAATTG
CTGTCTGCCAGGTGATCGCTGATGTACTGACAAGCCTCGCGTACCCGATTATCCATCGGTGGATGGAGCG
ACTCGTTAATCGCTTCCATGCGCCGCAGTAACAATTGCTCAAGCAGATTTATCGCCAGCAGCTCCGAATA
GCGCCCTTCCCCTTGCCCGGCGTTAATGATTTGCCCAAACAGGTCGCTGAAATGCGGCTGGTGCGCTTCA
TCCGGGCGAAAGAACCCCGTATTGGCAAATATTGACGGCCAGTTAAGCCATTCATGCCAGTAGGCGCGCG
GACGAAAGTAAACCCACTGGTGATACCATTCGCGAGCCTCCGGATGACGACCGTAGTGATGAATCTCTCC
TGGCGGGAACAGCAAAATATCACCCGGTCGGCAAACAAATTCTCGTCCCTGATTTTTCACCACCCCCTGA
CCGCGAATGGTGAGATTGAGAATATAACCTTTCATTCCCAGCGGTCGGTCGATAAAAAAATCGAGATAAC
CGTTGGCCTCAATCGGCGTTAAACCCGCCACCAGATGGGCATTAAACGAGTATCCCGGCAGCAGGGGATC
ATTTTGCGCTTCAGCCATACTTTTCATACTCCCGCCATTCAGA
Features (pLannotate 1.2.2; 14 found; start..end, strand, type, name):
      2..286     +  promoter       araBAD promoter: araBAD; promoter of the L-arabinose operon of E. coli; the araC regulatory gene is transcribed in the opposite direction (Guzman et al., 1995)
    320..1057    +  CDS            mlaF (fragment): MLAF_ECOLI - Also known as yrbF. Experimental evidence at protein level: Swiss-Prot protein existence level 1. Part of the ABC transporter complex MlaFEDB, which is involved in a phospholipid transport pathway that maintains lipid asymmetry in the outer membrane by retrograde trafficking of phospholipids from the outer membrane to the inner membrane. Responsible for energy coupling to the transport system. From Escherichia coli (strain K12).
   1223..1338    +  ncRNA          5S rRNA: Accession: RF00001 - 5S ribosomal RNA
   1342..1428    +  terminator     rrnB T1 terminator: Escherichia coli rrnB; transcription terminator T1 from the E. coli rrnB gene
   1520..1547    +  terminator     rrnB T2 terminator: transcription terminator T2 from the E. coli rrnB gene
   1566..1657    +  promoter       AmpR promoter: bla
   1658..2518    +  CDS            AmpR: β-lactamase; bla; confers resistance to ampicillin, carbenicillin, and related antibiotics
   2560..2940    +  rep_origin     M13 ori (sequence partly withheld): M13 bacteriophage origin of replication; arrow indicates direction of (+) strand synthesis
   3126..3713    +  rep_origin     ori: high-copy-number ColE1/pMB1/pBR322/pUC origin of replication
   3899..3950    -  misc_feature   bom (fragment): basis of mobility region from pBR322
   4066..4105    -  CDS            rop (fragment): Rop protein, which maintains plasmids at low copy number; rop
   4106..4291    -  CDS            TcR (fragment): tetracycline efflux protein; tet; confers resistance to tetracycline
   4301..4319    +  promoter       tet promoter (fragment): E. coli promoter for tetracycline efflux protein gene
   4409..5287    -  CDS            araC: L-arabinose regulatory protein; araC
