[The description below was written by a language model from this plasmid's Addgene catalogue record and pLannotate feature annotations shown in this document.]
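Description:
pBEL1647 is a bacterial expression plasmid built on the commercial pBAD-His backbone for arabinose-inducible production of a C-terminally truncated form of the E. coli protein MlaF. The 5,312 bp plasmid is maintained in E. coli through a ColE1/pMB1-type origin (recorded as high copy) and selected with ampicillin via the bla β-lactamase gene and its native promoter. An M13 phage origin is also present, which in principle allows single-stranded DNA rescue. The table also lists short, non-functional remnants of pBR322 ancestry: fragments of bom, rop, the tetracycline resistance gene and its promoter.

The payload is a 741 bp insert encoding residues 1–246 of MlaF, introduced by Gibson assembly downstream of the araBAD promoter. Despite the backbone's name, the protein is expressed without a tag, and the feature table shows no tag adjacent to the coding sequence. The araC regulator gene lies on the opposite strand, transcribed divergently from the promoter. It represses araBAD in the absence of L-arabinose and activates it when the sugar is supplied, giving tight and titratable control. Transcription is stopped by the rrnB T1 and T2 terminators, preceded by the 5S rRNA segment that normally accompanies this terminator region.

MlaF is the ATPase subunit of the MlaFEDB ABC transporter, which maintains outer membrane lipid asymmetry through retrograde phospholipid trafficking. The plasmid comes from a study of MlaFB structure and ABC transporter regulation, so it presumably serves to test what the missing C-terminal region of MlaF contributes, although the record does not describe specific experiments.
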