Addgene plasmid #155148: pBEL1647
Purpose: Expresses MlaF 1-246, tagless
Depositing lab: Gira Bhabha & Damian Ekiert. Depositing organization: NYU Grossman School of Medicine. Publication: Structure of MlaFB uncovers novel mechanisms of ABC transporter regulation. Kolich LR, Chang YT, Coudray N, Giacometti SI, MacRae MR, Isom GL, Teran EM, Bhabha G, Ekiert DC. Elife. 2020 Jun 30;9. pii: 60030. doi: 10.7554/eLife.60030. PubMed 32602838.
Backbone
  Vector backbone: pBAD-His
  Backbone manufacturer: Thermo Fisher
  Backbone size w/o insert (bp): 4571
  Total vector size (bp): 5312
Growth in bacteria
  Bacterial resistance: Ampicillin, 100 μg/mL
  Growth temperature: 37°C
  Growth strain: DH5alpha
  Copy number: High Copy
Gene/Insert
  Gene/Insert name: mlaF(1-246)
  Species: E. coli
  Insert size (bp): 741
  Promoter: araBAD
  Cloning method: Gibson Cloning
  Sequencing primers: 5′ NA; 3′ NA
Terms and licenses: Academic/Nonprofit Terms; Industry Terms: Not Available to Industry
How to cite: pBEL1647 was a gift from Gira Bhabha & Damian Ekiert (Addgene plasmid # 155148 ; http://n2t.net/addgene:155148 ; RRID:Addgene_155148)
